Addgene plasmid #34178: KHBD00016
Depositing lab: Bart Deplancke. Depositing organization: Swiss Federal Institute of Technology (EPFL). Publication: Automated protein-DNA interaction screening of Drosophila regulatory elements. Korneel Hens, Jean-Daniel Feuz, Alina Isakova, Antonina Lagovitina, Andreas Massouras, Julien Bryois, Patrick Callaerts, Susan E. Celniker, Bart Deplancke. Nat Methods. 2011 Oct 30;8(12):1065-70. 10.1038/nmeth.1763 PubMed 22037703.
Backbone
  Vector backbone: pDONR221
  Backbone manufacturer: Invitrogen
  Backbone size w/o insert (bp): 2536
  Vector type: Gateway Donor Vector
Growth in bacteria
  Bacterial resistance: Kanamycin, 50 μg/mL
  Growth temperature: 37°C
  Growth strain: DH5alpha
  Copy number: High Copy
Gene/Insert
  Gene/Insert name: CG8361 (alt names: FBgn0002633; HLHm7; E(spl) region transcript m7)
  Species: D. melanogaster (fly)
  Insert size (bp): 558
  Entrez Gene: E(spl)m7-HLH (a.k.a. Dmel_CG8361, CG8361, Dmel\CG8361, E(SPL)m7, E(spl) m7, E(spl)-M7, E(spl)-m7, E(spl)M7, E(spl)m7, ESPL, En(spl)m7, HLH-m7, HLHm7, HlHm7, M7, bHLHb35, m7)
  Cloning method: Gateway Cloning
  Sequencing primers: 5′ M13F; 3′ M13R
Terms and licenses: Academic/Nonprofit Terms; Industry Terms: Not Available to Industry
Depositor comments: Please note that the ORFs in this collection were cloned open-ended (without a stop codon).
How to cite: KHBD00016 was a gift from Bart Deplancke (Addgene plasmid # 34178 ; http://n2t.net/addgene:34178 ; RRID:Addgene_34178)
