[The description below was written by a language model from this plasmid's Addgene catalogue record.]
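Description:
KHBD00016 is a Gateway entry-type clone built in the pDONR221 donor vector backbone (Invitrogen), carrying the open reading frame of the Drosophila melanogaster gene CG8361, also known as E(spl)m7-HLH or HLHm7. This gene lies in the Enhancer of split region and, as its bHLH nomenclature indicates, encodes a basic helix-loop-helix transcription factor. The insert is recorded as 558 bp in a backbone of about 2.5 kb once the insert is in place, and it was introduced by Gateway recombination cloning. The plasmid is a high-copy bacterial construct maintained under kanamycin selection. No feature table accompanies the record, so the origin of replication and the exact recombination sites flanking the ORF are not itemised. A pDONR221-derived clone would normally carry the insert between attL sites, with M13 forward and reverse primer sites on either side for sequence verification, consistent with the listed sequencing primers.

The vector has no promoter intended to express the insert, so it serves as a shuttle clone rather than an expression plasmid. The ORF can be moved by LR recombination into any compatible Gateway destination vector that supplies the promoter, tags or fusion partners. The depositor notes that ORFs in this collection were cloned open-ended, without a stop codon, which allows C-terminal fusions in the destination vector. The clone belongs to a Drosophila transcription factor ORF collection associated with work on automated screening of protein-DNA interactions at fly regulatory elements. Its likely role is therefore as a source clone for making transcription factor fusion constructs for such assays.
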