>Addgene plasmid #34178 | KHBD00016 | depositor partial sequence | sequence record 40745 | KHBD00016 sequence 558 bps
ATGGCCACCAAATACGAGATGTCGAAAACCTATCAGTACCGCAAGGTGATGAAGCCCTTGCTGGAGCGGA
AGCGTCGTGCCAGGATCAACAAGTGCCTGGACGAGCTCAAGGATCTGATGGCCGAGTGCGTTGCTCAGAC
TGGCGATGCCAAATTCGAGAAGGCCGACATCCTGGAAGTCACCGTGCAGCATCTCCGCAAGCTGAAAGAG
TCTAAGAAGCATGTTCCGGCCAATCCCGAACAGAGTTTCCGTGCTGGATACATCCGGGCAGCCAACGAAG
TGTCCCGCGCCCTGGCCTCCCTTCCCCGAGTGGATGTGGCTTTTGGAACCACACTGATGACCCATCTGGG
CATGCGTCTCAACCAACTGGAGCAGCCCATGGAACAACCGCAAGCCGTCAACACTCCACTCAGTATCGTC
TGTGGATCCAGCTCTAGCTCCAGCACCTACTCCAGTGCCAGCTCCTGCTCCTCCATCAGTCCCGTTTCCA
GTGGATATGCCAGCGACAACGAGTCTCTGCTCCAGATCAGCAGCCCCGGACAGGTGTGGCGTCCCTGG
