>Addgene plasmid #34178 | KHBD00016 | addgene partial sequence | sequence record 41646 | M13-Rev 5'-CAGGAAACAGCTATGACC-3'
TGGCAATAATGATTTTATTTTGACTGATAGTGACCTGTTCGTTGCAACAAATTGATAAGCAATGCTTTCT
TATAATGCCAACTTTGTACAAGAAAGTTGGCAACCAGGGACGCCACACCTGTCCGGGGCTGCTGATCTGG
AGCAGAGACTCGTTGTCGCTGGCATATCCACTGGAAACGGGACTGATGGAGGAGCAGGAGCTGGCACTGG
AGTAGGTGCTGGAGCTAGAGCTGGATCCACAGACGATACTGAGTGGAGTGTTGACGGCTTGCGGTTGTTC
CATGGGCTGCTCCAGTTGGTTGAGACGCATGCCCAGATGGGTCATCAGTGTGGTGCCAAAAGCCACATCC
ACTCGGGGAAGGGAGGCCAGGGCGCGGGACACTTCGTTGGCTGCCCGGATGTATCCAGCACGGAAACTCT
GTTCGGGATTGGCCGGAACATGCTTCTTAGACTCTTTCAGCTTGCGGAGATGCTGCACGGTGACTTCCAG
GATGTCGGCCTTCTCGAATTTGGCATCGCCAGTCTGAGCAACGCACTCGGCCATCAGATCCTTGAGCTCG
TCCAGGCACTTGTTGATCCTGGCACGACGCTTCCGCTCCAGCAAGGGCTTCATCACCTTGCGGTACTGAT
AGGTTTTCGACATCTCGTATTTGGTGGCCATGGTGCCAACTTTTTTGTAC
